>Addgene plasmid #210244 | pUdO3te | addgene full sequence | sequence record 458876 | Addgene NGS Result
GAGTTATACACAGGGCTGGGATCTATTCTTTTTATCTTTTTTTATTCTTTCTTTATTCTATAAATTATAA
CCACTTGAATATAAACAAAAAAAACACACAAAGGTCTAGCGGAATTTACAGAGGGTCTAGCAGAATTTAC
AAGTTTTCCAGCAAAGGTCTAGCAGAATTTACAGATACCCACAACTCAAAGGAAAAGGACATGTAATTAT
CATTGACTAGCCCATCTCAATTGGTATAGTGATTAAAATCACCTAGACCAATTGAGATGTATGTCTGAAT
TAGTTGTTTTCAAAGCAAATGAACTAGCGATTAGTCGCTATGACTTAACGGAGCATGAAACCAAGCTAAT
TTTATGCTGTGTGGCACTACTCAACCCCACGATTGAAAACCCTACAAGGAAAGAACGGACGGTATCGTTC
ACTTATAACCAATACGCTCAGATGATGAACATCAGTAGGGAAAATGCTTATGGTGTATTAGCTAAAGCAA
CCAGAGAGCTGACGACGAGAACTGTGGAAATCAGGAATCCTTTGGTTAAAGGCTTTGAGATTTTCCAGTG
GACAAACTATGCCAAGTTCTCAAGCGAAAAATTAGAATTAGTTTTTAGTGAAGAGATATTGCCTTATCTT
TTCCAGTTAAAAAAATTCATAAAATATAATCTGGAACATGTTAAGTCTTTTGAAAACAAATACTCCATGA
GGATTTATGAGTGGTTATTAAAAGAACTAACACAAAAGAAAACTCACAAGGCAAATATAGAGATTAGCCT
TGATGAATTTAAGTTCATGTTAATGCTTGAAAATAACTACCATGAGTTTAAAAGGCTTAACCAATGGGTT
TTGAAACCAATAAGTAAAGATTTAAACACTTACAGCAATATGAAATTGGTGGTTGATAAGCGAGGCCGCC
CGACTGATACGTTGATTTTCCAAGTTGAACTAGATAGACAAATGGATCTCGTAACCGAACTTGAGAACAA
CCAGATAAAAATGAATGGTGACAAAATACCAACAACCATTACATCAGATTCCTACCTACGTAACGGACTA
AGAAAAACACTACACGATGCTTTAACTGCAAAAATTCAGCTCACCAGTTTTGAGGCAAAATTTTTGAGTG
ACATGCAAAGTAAGCATGATCTCAATGGTTCGTTCTCATGGCTCACGCAAAAACAACGAACAACACTAGA
GAACATACTGGCTAAATACGGAAGGATCTGACAGGAAACAGCTATGACCATGCCCGGGTAAGTGACTAGC
GGAAACACAGAAAAAAGCCCGCACCTGACAGTGCGGGCTTTTTTTTTCGACCAAAGGCTCCGAAGAGCCG
AGTGTCTTCGGTTCGAGACCGAATTCGCGAGCTCTCGCTAGCCAGTTTAAACAATTGCGGCCGCGTACTA
GTCTATCGATTTGGATCCACCCTGCAGGAAGTCTAGACCGTCGACACGGTCTCTGAGAGAAGACACGTCG
CTCTTCGACGTAAGTAACTGACTCGGTACCAAATTCCAGAAAAGAGGCCTCCCGAAAGGGGGGCCTTTTT
TCGTTTTGGTCCTAAGCTTAACTGGCCGTCGTTTTACATACGGCCCCAAGGTCCAAACGGTGATAGGGAT
AACAGGGTAATGTACCATTTACGTTGACACCACCTTTCGCGTATGGCATGACAGCGCCCGGAAGAGAGTC
AATTCAGGGTGGTGAATATGAATAGTTCGACAAAGATCGCATTGGTAATTACGTTGCTCGATGCCATGGG
GATTGGCCTTATCATGCCAGTCTTGCCAACGTTATTACGTGAATTTATTGCTTCGGAAGATATCGCTAAC
CACTTTGGCGTATTGCTTGCACTTTATGCGTTAATGCAGGTTATCTTTGCTCCTTGGCTTGGAAAAATGT
CTGACCGATTTGGTCGGCGCCCAGTGCTGTTGTTGTCATTAATAGGCGCATCGCTGGATTACTTATTGCT
GGCTTTTTCAAGTGCGCTTTGGATGCTGTATTTAGGCCGTTTGCTTTCAGGGATCACAGGAGCTACTGGG
GCTGTCGCGGCATCGGTCATTGCCGATACCACCTCAGCTTCTCAACGCGTGAAGTGGTTCGGTTGGTTAG
GGGCAAGTTTTGGGCTTGGTTTAATAGCGGGGCCTATTATTGGTGGTTTTGCAGGAGAGATTTCACCGCA
TAGTCCCTTTTTTATCGCTGCGTTGCTAAATATTGTCACTTTCCTTGTGGTTATGTTTTGGTTCCGTGAA
ACCAAAAATACACGTGATAATACAGATACCGAAGTAGGGGTTGAGACGCAATCAAATTCGGTGTACATCA
CTTTATTTAAAACGATGCCCATTTTGTTGATTATTTATTTTTCAGCGCAATTGATAGGCCAAATTCCCGC
AACGGTGTGGGTGCTATTTACCGAAAATCGTTTTGGATGGAATAGCATGATGGTTGGCTTTTCATTAGCG
GGTCTTGGTCTTTTACACTCAGTATTCCAAGCCTTTGTGGCAGGAAGAATAGCCACTAAATGGGGCGAAA
AAACGGCAGTACTGCTCGGATTTATTGCAGATAGTAGTGCATTTGCCTTTTTAGCGTTTATATCTGAAGG
TTGGTTAGTTTTCCCTGTTTTAATTTTATTGGCTGGTGGTGGGATCGCTTTACCTGCATTACAGGGAGTG
ATGTCTATCCAAACAAAGAGTCATCAGCAAGGTGCTTTACAGGGATTATTGGTGAGCCTTACCAATGCAA
CCGGTGTTATTGGCCCATTACTGTTTGCTGTTATTTATAATCATTCACTACCAATTTGGGATGGCTGGAT
TTGGATTATTGGTTTAGCGTTTTACTGTATTATTATCCTGCTATCAATGACCTTCATGTTGACCCCTCAA
GCTCAGGGGAGTAAACAGGAGACAAGTGCTTAGTAATACGACTCACTATAGGGTAACTAATTGAGGCGCG
CCTACCACCGTCAAAAAAAACGGCGCTTTTTAGCGCCGTTTTTATTTTTCAACCTTCCTAGGTAAGTGAC
CCTTTAGTGAGGGTTAATT
Features (pLannotate 1.2.2; 7 found; start..end, strand, type, name):
      1..223     +  rep_origin     pSC101 ori: low-copy replication origin that requires the Rep101 protein
    271..1221    +  CDS            Rep101: RepA protein needed for replication with the pSC101 origin; rep101
   1561..1578    +  CDS            lacZα (fragment): LacZα fragment of β-galactosidase; lacZ fragment
   1642..1697    +  promoter       lacIq promoter (fragment): lacI (mutant); In the lacIq allele, a single base change in the promoter boosts expression of the lacI gene about 10-fold.
   1698..2900    +  CDS            tetA: TCR2_ECOLX - Experimental evidence at protein level: Swiss-Prot protein existence level 1. Resistance to tetracycline by an active tetracycline efflux. This is an energy-dependent process that decreases the accumulation of the antibiotic in whole cells. This protein functions as a metal- tetracycline/H(+) antiporter. From Escherichia coli.
   2904..2922    +  promoter       T7 promoter: promoter for bacteriophage T7 RNA polymerase
   3011..3029    -  promoter       T3 promoter: promoter for bacteriophage T3 RNA polymerase
