>Addgene plasmid #210244 | pUdO3te Sequencing Result | analyzer sequence | sequence record 439212
GAGTTATACACAGGGCTGGGATCTATTCTTTTTATCTTTTTTTATTCTTTCTTTATTCTATAAATTATAA
CCACTTGAATATAAACAAAAAAAACACACAAAGGTCTAGCGGAATTTACAGAGGGTCTAGCAGAATTTAC
AAGTTTTCCAGCAAAGGTCTAGCAGAATTTACAGATACCCACAACTCAAAGGAAAAGGACATGTAATTAT
CATTGACTAGCCCATCTCAATTGGTATAGTGATTAAAATCACCTAGACCAATTGAGATGTATGTCTGAAT
TAGTTGTTTTCAAAGCAAATGAACTAGCGATTAGTCGCTATGACTTAACGGAGCATGAAACCAAGCTAAT
TTTATGCTGTGTGGCACTACTCAACCCCACGATTGAAAACCCTACAAGGAAAGAACGGACGGTATCGTTC
ACTTATAACCAATACGCTCAGATGATGAACATCAGTAGGGAAAATGCTTATGGTGTATTAGCTAAAGCAA
CCAGAGAGCTGACGACGAGAACTGTGGAAATCAGGAATCCTTTGGTTAAAGGCTTTGAGATTTTCCAGTG
GACAAACTATGCCAAGTTCTCAAGCGAAAAATTAGAATTAGTTTTTAGTGAAGAGATATTGCCTTATCTT
TTCCAGTTAAAAAAATTCATAAAATATAATCTGGAACATGTTAAGTCTTTTGAAAACAAATACTCCATGA
GGATTTATGAGTGGTTATTAAAAGAACTAACACAAAAGAAAACTCACAAGGCAAATATAGAGATTAGCCT
TGATGAATTTAAGTTCATGTTAATGCTTGAAAATAACTACCATGAGTTTAAAAGGCTTAACCAATGGGTT
TTGAAACCAATAAGTAAAGATTTAAACACTTACAGCAATATGAAATTGGTGGTTGATAAGCGAGGCCGCC
CGACTGATACGTTGATTTTCCAAGTTGAACTAGATAGACAAATGGATCTCGTAACCGAACTTGAGAACAA
CCAGATAAAAATGAATGGTGACAAAATACCAACAACCATTACATCAGATTCCTACCTACGTAACGGACTA
AGAAAAACACTACACGATGCTTTAACTGCAAAAATTCAGCTCACCAGTTTTGAGGCAAAATTTTTGAGTG
ACATGCAAAGTAAGTATGATCTCAATGGTTCGTTCTCATGGCTCACGCAAAAACAACGAACAACACTAGA
GAACATACTGGCTAAATACGGAAGGATCTGACAGGAAACAGCTATGACCATGCCCGGGTAAGTGACTAGC
GGAAACACAGAAAAAAGCCCGCACCTGACAGTGCGGGCTTTTTTTTTCGACCAAAGGCTCCGAAGAGCCG
AGTGTCTTCGGTTCGAGACCGAATTCGCGAGCTCTCGCTAGCCAGTTTAAACAATTGCGGCCGCGTACTA
GTCTATCGATTTGGATCCACCCTGCAGGAAGTCTAGACCGTCGACACGGTCTCTGAGAGAAGACACGTCG
CTCTTCGACGTAAGTAACTGACTCGGTACCAAATTCCAGAAAAGAGGCCTCCCGAAAGGGGGGCCTTTTT
TCGTTTTGGTCCTAAGCTTTACTGGCCGTCGTTTTACATACGGCCCCAAGGTCCAAACGGTGATAGGGAT
AACAGGGTAATGTACCATTTACGTTGACACCACCTTTCGCGTATGGCATGACAGCGCCCGGAAGAGAGTC
AATTCAGGGTGGTGAATATGAATAGTTCGACAAAGATCGCATTGGTAATTACGTTGCTCGATGCCATGGG
GATTGGCCTTATCATGCCAGTCTTGCCAACGTTATTACGTGAATTTATTGCTTCGGAAGATATCGCTAAC
CACTTTGGCGTATTGCTTGCACTTTATGCGTTAATGCAGGTTATCTTTGCTCCTTGGCTTGGAAAAATGT
CTGACCGATTTGGTCGGCGCCCAGTGCTGTTGTTGTCATTAATAGGCGCATCGCTGGATTACTTATTGCT
GGCTTTTTCAAGTGCGCTTTGGATGCTGTATTTAGGCCGTTTGCTTTCAGGGATCACAGGAGCTACTGGG
GCTGTCGCGGCATCGGTCATTGCCGATACCACCTCAGCTTCTCAACGCGTGAAGTGGTTCGGTTGGTTAG
GGGCAAGTTTTGGGCTTGGTTTAATAGCGGGGCCTATTATTGGTGGTTTTGCAGGAGAGATTTCACCGCA
TAGTCCCTTTTTTATCGCTGCGTTGCTAAATATTGTCACTTTCCTTGTGGTTATGTTTTGGTTCCGTGAA
ACCAAAAATACACGTGATAATACAGATACCGAAGTAGGGGTTGAGACGCAATCAAATTCGGTGTACATCA
CTTTATTTAAAACGATGCCCATTTTGTTGATTATTTATTTTTCAGCGCAATTGATAGGCCAAATTCCCGC
AACGGTGTGGGTGCTATTTACCGAAAATCGTTTTGGATGGAATAGCATGATGGTTGGCTTTTCATTAGCG
GGTCTTGGTCTTTTACACTCAGTATTCCAAGCCTTTGTGGCAGGAAGAATAGCCACTAAATGGGGCGAAA
AAACGGCAGTACTGCTCGGATTTATTGCAGATAGTAGTGCATTTGCCTTTTTAGCGTTTATATCTGAAGG
TTGGTTAGTTTTCCCTGTTTTAATTTTATTGGCTGGTGGTGGGATCGCTTTACCTGCATTACAGGGAGTG
ATGTCTATCCAAACAAAGAGTCATCAGCAAGGTGCTTTACAGGGATTATTGGTGAGCCTTACCAATGCAA
CCGGTGTTATTGGCCCATTACTGTTTGCTGTTATTTATAATCATTCACTACCAATTTGGGATGGCTGGAT
TTGGATTATTGGTTTAGCGTTTTACTGTATTATTATCCTGCTATCAATGACCTTCATGTTGACCCCTCAA
GCTCAGGGGAGTAAACAGGAGACAAGTGCTTAGTAATACGACTCACTATAGGGTAACTAATTGAGGCGCG
CCTACCACCGTCAAAAAAAACGGCGCTTTTTAGCGCCGTTTTTATTTTTCAACCTTCCTAGGTAAGTGAC
CCTTTAGTGAGGGTTAATT
Features (pLannotate 1.2.2; 7 found; start..end, strand, type, name):
      1..223     +  rep_origin     pSC101 ori: low-copy replication origin that requires the Rep101 protein
    271..1221    +  CDS            Rep101: RepA protein needed for replication with the pSC101 origin; rep101
   1561..1578    +  CDS            lacZα (fragment): LacZα fragment of β-galactosidase; lacZ fragment
   1642..1697    +  promoter       lacIq promoter (fragment): lacI (mutant); In the lacIq allele, a single base change in the promoter boosts expression of the lacI gene about 10-fold.
   1698..2900    +  CDS            tetA: TCR2_ECOLX - Experimental evidence at protein level: Swiss-Prot protein existence level 1. Resistance to tetracycline by an active tetracycline efflux. This is an energy-dependent process that decreases the accumulation of the antibiotic in whole cells. This protein functions as a metal- tetracycline/H(+) antiporter. From Escherichia coli.
   2904..2922    +  promoter       T7 promoter: promoter for bacteriophage T7 RNA polymerase
   3011..3029    -  promoter       T3 promoter: promoter for bacteriophage T3 RNA polymerase
