[The description below was written by a language model from this plasmid's Addgene catalogue record and pLannotate feature annotations shown in this document.]
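Description:
pUdO3te is a compact, 3,029 bp empty-backbone plasmid for bacterial expression, one of the pUdO series of concise plasmids designed for bacterial and mammalian cells. It replicates from the pSC101 origin together with the plasmid-encoded Rep101 (RepA) initiator protein that this origin requires. The stated purpose calls it a medium-copy plasmid, whereas the catalogue's copy-number field lists it as low copy and the annotated pSC101 origin is conventionally low copy. The record does not explain this difference, for example whether the Rep101 gene carries a copy-number-raising variant. Selection is by tetracycline, through a tetA gene encoding the metal-tetracycline/proton antiporter that pumps the drug out of the cell. A fragment resembling the lacIq promoter lies immediately upstream of tetA and, by its position, may drive the resistance gene, although the record does not say so explicitly.

No insert is present. Downstream of tetA, a forward T7 promoter and a reverse-oriented T3 promoter face each other across a short interval of less than 100 bp. This arrangement is consistent with a cloning region whose flanking phage promoters can serve as priming sites or for in vitro transcription, but no multiple cloning site is annotated. A very short lacZα fragment is also detected; at only 18 bp it is probably a remnant rather than a functional blue/white screening element. The record lists Gibson assembly as the cloning method. No dedicated bacterial expression promoter, ribosome-binding site or terminator for a gene of interest is annotated, so users would presumably supply these with their insert. The plasmid suits work needing a small, tetracycline-selectable vector.
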