Addgene plasmid #210244: pUdO3te
Purpose: (Empty Backbone) medium-copy plasmid for bacterial expression
Depositing lab: François-Xavier Campbell-Valois. Depositing organization: University of Ottawa. Publication: pUdOs: Concise Plasmids for Bacterial and Mammalian Cells. Manigat FO, Connell LB, Stewart BN, LePabic AR, Tessier CJG, Emlaw JR, Calvert ND, Rossl A, Shuhendler AJ, daCosta CJB, Campbell-Valois FX. ACS Synth Biol. 2024 Jan 18. doi: 10.1021/acssynbio.3c00408. PubMed 38235654.
Backbone
  Vector backbone: pUdO3te
  Backbone manufacturer: Host-Microbe Interactions lab
  Backbone size (bp): 3029
  Vector type: Bacterial Expression
Growth in bacteria
  Bacterial resistance: Tetracycline, 10 μg/mL
  Growth temperature: 37°C
  Growth strain: DH5alpha
  Copy number: Low Copy
Gene/Insert
  Cloning method: Gibson Cloning
Terms and licenses: Academic/Nonprofit Terms; Industry Terms: Not Available to Industry
How to cite: pUdO3te was a gift from François-Xavier Campbell-Valois (Addgene plasmid # 210244 ; http://n2t.net/addgene:210244 ; RRID:Addgene_210244)
